>Addgene plasmid #195906 | L0-I40 Intein-PhiC31 GG1-GG4 | addgene full sequence | sequence record 386344 | Addgene NGS Result
GGATCGGAGGTCTCAAATGGTGAAAGTGATTGGCCGCCGCAGCCTGGGCGTGCAGCGCATTTTTGATATT
GGCCTGCGCCAGGATCATAACTTTCTGCTGGCGAACGGCGCGATTGCGGCGAACTGCTTTAACAGGGATC
CTATTACTTTGCGTCCAGTTGAATTAGACTGTGGACCGATCATCGAACCTGCCGAGTGGTACGAGTTGCA
GGCCTGGCTTGATGGTAGAGGGCGTGGAAAGGGTTTATCTCGGGGACAGGCAATTTTGTCAGCAATGGAT
AAGCTTTATTGTGAGTGTGGGGCTGTTATGACATCAAAACGTGGAGAAGAGTCAATCAAGGATTCTTACA
GGTGCAGACGTCGTAAAGTGGTGGACCCTTCTGCTCCAGGACAGCATGAGGGTACATGCAACGTTTCTAT
GGCTGCTCTTGATAAATTTGTGGCCGAACGTATTTTCAACAAGATTAGACACGCTGAAGGGGATGAGGAA
ACTTTAGCTCTTCTTTGGGAGGCTGCCCGGCGTTTTGGTAAGCTAACAGAGGCACCAGAAAAAAGTGGCG
AAAGAGCTAATTTGGTAGCCGAAAGAGCAGACGCCTTGAATGCATTGGAAGAACTTTACGAAGATAGGGC
TGCCGGAGCATATGATGGACCAGTTGGTCGGAAGCATTTCAGGAAGCAACAAGCTGCACTAACTTTGAGA
CAGCAAGGCGCAGAGGAGCGACTCGCAGAGCTTGAGGCCGCCGAGGCCCCAAAGCTTCCACTCGATCAAT
GGTTTCCTGAGGATGCCGACGCTGATCCTACAGGTCCAAAGAGCTGGTGGGGAAGAGCTAGCGTAGACGA
TAAGAGAGTGTTTGTGGGTCTATTTGTTGACAAGATTGTAGTTACTAAGTCCACTACGGGTCGAGGACAG
GGCACTCCCATCGAAAAGAGAGCCAGTATTACCTGGGCAAAGCCTCCAACCGATGATGATGAAGACGATG
CACAAGATGGTACCGAGGATGTGGCAGCACCAAAAAAAAAGAGGAAGGTGTAAGCTTTGAGACCTCATCA
CACCTGAATTCCAGCACACTGGCGGCCGTTACTAGTGGATCCGAGCTCGGTACCAAGCTTGATGCATAGC
TTGAGTATTCTAACGCGTCACCTAAATAGCTTGGCGTAATCATGGTCATAGCTGTTTCCTGTGTGAAATT
GTTATCCGCTCACAATTCCACACAACATACGAGCCGGAAGCATAAAGTGTAAAGCCTGGGGTGCCTAATG
AGTGAGCTAACTCACATTAATTGCGTTGCGCTCACTGCCCGCTTTCCAGTCGGGAAACCTGTCGTGCCAG
CTGCATTAATGAATCGGCCAACGCGCGGGGAGAGGCGGTTTGCGTATTGGGCGCTCTTCCGCTTCCTCGC
TCACTGACTCGCTGCGCTCGGTCGTTCGGCTGCGGCGAGCGGTATCAGCTCACTCAAAGGCGGTAATACG
GTTATCCACAGAATCAGGGGATAACGCAGGAAAGAACATGTGAGCAAAAGGCCAGCAAAAGGCCAGGAAC
CGTAAAAAGGCCGCGTTGCTGGCGTTTTTCCATAGGCTCCGCCCCCCTGACGAGCATCACAAAAATCGAC
GCTCAAGTCAGAGGTGGCGAAACCCGACAGGACTATAAAGATACCAGGCGTTTCCCCCTGGAAGCTCCCT
CGTGCGCTCTCCTGTTCCGACCCTGCCGCTTACCGGATACCTGTCCGCCTTTCTCCCTTCGGGAAGCGTG
GCGCTTTCTCATAGCTCACGCTGTAGGTATCTCAGTTCGGTGTAGGTCGTTCGCTCCAAGCTGGGCTGTG
TGCACGAACCCCCCGTTCAGCCCGACCGCTGCGCCTTATCCGGTAACTATCGTCTTGAGTCCAACCCGGT
AAGACACGACTTATCGCCACTGGCAGCAGCCACTGGTAACAGGATTAGCAGAGCGAGGTATGTAGGCGGT
GCTACAGAGTTCTTGAAGTGGTGGCCTAACTACGGCTACACTAGAAGAACAGTATTTGGTATCTGCGCTC
TGCTGAAGCCAGTTACCTTCGGAAAAAGAGTTGGTAGCTCTTGATCCGGCAAACAAACCACCGCTGGTAG
CGGTGGTTTTTTTGTTTGCAAGCAGCAGATTACGCGCAGAAAAAAAGGATCTCAAGAAGATCCTTTGATC
TTTTCTACGGGGTCTGACGCTCAGTGGAACGAAAACTCACGTTAAGGGATTTTGGTCATGAGATTATCAA
AAAGGATCTTCACCTAGATCCTTTTAAATTAAAAATGAAGTTTTAGCACGTGTCAGTCCTGCTCCTCGGC
CACGAAGTGCACGCAGTTGCCGGCCGGGTCGCGCAGGGCGAACTCCCGCCCCCACGGCTGCTCGCCGATC
TCGGTCATGGCCGGCCCGGAGGCGTCCCGGAAGTTCGTGGACACGACCTCCGACCACTCGGCGTACAGCT
CGTCCAGGCCGCGCACCCACACCCAGGCCAGGGTGTTGTCCGGCACCACCTGGTCCTGGACCGCGCTGAT
GAACAGGGTCACGTCGTCCCGGACCACACCGGCGAAGTCGTCCTCCACGAAGTCCCGGGAGAACCCGAGC
CGGTCGGTCCAGAACTCGACCGCTCCGGCGACGTCGCGCGCGGTGAGCACCGGAACGGCACTGGTCAACT
TGGCCATGGTGGCCCTCCTCACGTGCTATTATTGAAGCATTTATCAGGGTTATTGTCTCATGAGCGGATA
CATATTTGAATGTATTTAGAAAAATAAACAAATAGGGGTTCCGCGCACATTTCCCCGAAAAGTGCCACCT
GATGCGGTGTGAAATACCGCACAGATGCGTAAGGAGAAAATACCGCATCAGGAAATTGTAAGCGTTAATA
ATTCAGAAGAACTCGTCAAGAAGGCGATAGAAGGCGATGCGCTGCGAATCGGGAGCGGCGATACCGTAAA
GCACGAGGAAGCGGTCAGCCCATTCGCCGCCAAGCTCTTCAGCAATATCACGGGTAGCCAACGCTATGTC
CTGATAGCGGTCCGCCACACCCAGCCGGCCACAGTCGATGAATCCAGAAAAGCGGCCATTTTCCACCATG
ATATTCGGCAAGCAGGCATCGCCATGGGTCACGACGAGATCCTCGCCGTCGGGCATGCTCGCCTTGAGCC
TGGCGAACAGTTCGGCTGGCGCGAGCCCCTGATGCTCTTCGTCCAGATCATCCTGATCGACAAGACCGGC
TTCCATCCGAGTACGTGCTCGCTCGATGCGATGTTTCGCTTGGTGGTCGAATGGGCAGGTAGCCGGATCA
AGCGTATGCAGCCGCCGCATTGCATCAGCCATGATGGATACTTTCTCGGCAGGAGCAAGGTGAGATGACA
GGAGATCCTGCCCCGGCACTTCGCCCAATAGCAGCCAGTCCCTTCCCGCTTCAGTGACAACGTCGAGCAC
AGCTGCGCAAGGAACGCCCGTCGTGGCCAGCCACGATAGCCGCGCTGCCTCGTCTTGCAGTTCATTCAGG
GCACCGGACAGGTCGGTCTTGACAAAAAGAACCGGGCGCCCCTGCGCTGACAGCCGGAACACGGCGGCAT
CAGAGCAGCCGATTGTCTGTTGTGCCCAGTCATAGCCGAATAGCCTCTCCACCCAAGCGGCCGGAGAACC
TGCGTGCAATCCATCTTGTTCAATCATGCGAAACGATCCTCATCCTGTCTCTTGATCAGAGCTTGATCCC
CTGCGCCATCAGATCCTTGGCGGCAAGAAAGCCATCCAGTTTACTTTGCAGGGCTTCCCAACCTTACCAG
AGGGCGCCCCAGCTGGCAATTCCGGTTCGCTTGCTGTCCATAAAACCGCCCAGTCTAGCTATCGCCATGT
AAGCCCACTGCAAGCTACCTGCTTTCTCTTTGCGCTTGCGTTTTCCCTTGTCCAGATAGCCCAGTAGCTG
ACATTCATCCGGGGTCAGCACCGTTTCTGCGGACTGGCTTTCTACGTGAAAAGGATCTAGGTGAAGATCC
TTTTTGATAATCTCATGCCTGACATTTATATTCCCCAGAACATCAGGTTAATGGCGTTTTTGATGTCATT
TTCGCGGTGGCTGAGATCAGCCACTTCTTCCCCGATAACGGAGACCGGCACACTGGCCATATCGGTGGTC
ATCATGCGCCAGCTTTCATCCCCGATATGCACCACCGGGTAAAGTTCACGGGAGACTTTATCTGACAGCA
GACGTGCACTGGCCAGGGGGATCACCATCCGTCGCCCCGGCGTGTCAATAATATCACTCTGTACATCCAC
AAACAGACGATAACGGCTCTCTCTTTTATAGGTGTAAACCTTAAACTGCCGTACGTATAGGCTGCGCAAC
TGTTGGGAAGGGCGATCGGTGCGGGCCTCTTCGCTATTACGCCAGCTGGCGAAAGGGGGATGTGCTGCAA
GGCGATTAAGTTGGGTAACGCCAGGGTTTTCCCAGTCACGACGTTGTAAAACGACGGCCAGTGAATTGTA
ATACGACTCACTATAGGGCGAATTGGGCCCTCTAGATGCATGCTCGAGCGGCCGCCAGTGTGATGGATAT
CTGCAGAATTCAGG
Features (pLannotate 1.2.2; 13 found; start..end, strand, type, name):
   1189..1205    -  protein_bind   lac operator: The lac repressor binds to the lac operator to inhibit transcription in E. coli. This inhibition can be relieved by adding lactose or isopropyl-β-D-thiogalactopyranoside (IPTG). lac repressor encoded by lacI
   1213..1243    -  promoter       lac promoter: promoter for the E. coli lac operon
   1258..1279    -  protein_bind   CAP binding site: CAP binding activates transcription in the presence of cAMP. E. coli catabolite activator protein
   1292..1384    -  CDS            lacI (fragment): lac repressor; lacI; The lac repressor binds to the lac operator to inhibit transcription in E. coli. This inhibition can be relieved by adding lactose or isopropyl-β-D-thiogalactopyranoside (IPTG).
   1567..2155    -  rep_origin     ori: high-copy-number ColE1/pMB1/pBR322/pUC origin of replication
   2293..2667    -  CDS            BleoR: antibiotic-binding protein; Sh ble from Streptoalloteichus hindustanus; confers resistance to bleomycin, phleomycin, and Zeocin™
   2687..2775    -  promoter       AmpR promoter (fragment): bla
   2802..2852    +  misc_feature   bom (fragment): basis of mobility region from pBR322
   2873..3667    -  CDS            NeoR/KanR: aminoglycoside phosphotransferase from Tn5; aph(3')-II (or nptII); confers resistance to neomycin, kanamycin, and G418 (Geneticin®)
   3699..3968    -  CDS            tnpA (fragment): TN5P_ECOLX - Also known as tnp. Experimental evidence at protein level: Swiss-Prot protein existence level 1. Mediates transposition of transposon Tn5 by a 'cut and paste' mechanism. First, the monomeric transposase binds the 19 bp inverted DNA repeats flanking the transposon. Then, dimerization of the DNA- bound transposase creates a synaptic DNA complex. After nicking of the first DNA strand, excision of the transposon proceeds through a series of intermediates. The transposase then mediates the insertion of the transposon at a new site by strand transfer. The activity of the wild- type tran
   4016..4319    -  CDS            ccdB (fragment): CcdB, a bacterial toxin that poisons DNA gyrase; ccdB; Plasmids containing the ccdB gene cannot be propagated in standard E. coli strains.
   4329..4476    -  CDS            lacZα (fragment): LacZα fragment of β-galactosidase; lacZ fragment
   4479..4497    +  promoter       T7 promoter: promoter for bacteriophage T7 RNA polymerase
