[The description below was written by a language model from this plasmid's Addgene catalogue record and pLannotate feature annotations shown in this document.]
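Description:
L0-I40 Intein-PhiC31 GG1-GG4 is a Level 0 Golden Gate part plasmid for synthetic biology, built by TOPO cloning a synthetic insert of about 1 kb into the pCR-BluntII-TOPO backbone. It is a storage and donor vector for a coding part, not an expression construct. It replicates in E. coli from a high-copy ColE1/pUC-type origin and is selected with kanamycin through the Tn5-derived NeoR/KanR gene. The backbone also carries a BleoR (Sh ble) cassette.

The remaining annotated features are standard for this backbone. They include the lac promoter, lac operator and CAP binding site, a T7 promoter, and fragments of lacZα and ccdB. These fragments come from the lacZα-ccdB fusion that TOPO insertion disrupts, which lets insert-bearing clones survive. Small lacI, tnpA, bom and AmpR promoter fragments are also detected and appear to be backbone remnants.

The payload is described as a DnaE intein from Ssp fused to PhiC31 integrase sequence, flanked by GG1 and GG4 Golden Gate linkers. These linkers define the part's position when it is assembled into higher-level transcription units. The automated feature table does not annotate the insert at all; it presumably occupies the unannotated region at the start of the sequence. The record does not say which intein half or which portion of PhiC31 is encoded. The roughly 1 kb insert is shorter than a full-length integrase gene, and split inteins such as DnaE are generally used to rejoin two protein fragments by trans-splicing, so the part may be one half of a split integrase, but this is an inference. No promoter or terminator for the part is recorded. The associated work is a toolbox of integrases for recording gene expression during plant development, and this part is intended as a building block for such circuits.
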