Addgene plasmid #195906: L0-I40 Intein-PhiC31 GG1-GG4
Purpose: Level 0 Intein(DnaE-Ssp)-PhiC31 with GG1 and GG4 golden gate linkers
Depositing lab: Jennifer Nemhauser. Depositing organization: University of Washington. Publication: An integrase toolbox to record gene-expression during plant development. Guiziou S, Maranas CJ, Chu JC, Nemhauser JL. Nat Commun. 2023 Apr 3;14(1):1844. doi: 10.1038/s41467-023-37607-5. PubMed 37012288.
Backbone
  Vector backbone: pCR-BluntII-TOPO
  Backbone manufacturer: Thermo Fisher Scientific
  Backbone size w/o insert (bp): 3512
  Vector type: Synthetic Biology
Growth in bacteria
  Bacterial resistance: Kanamycin, 50 μg/mL
  Growth temperature: 37°C
  Growth strain: DH5alpha
  Copy number: High Copy
Gene/Insert
  Gene/Insert name: Intein-PhiC31
  Species: Synthetic
  Insert size (bp): 1052
  Cloning method: TOPO Cloning
Terms and licenses: Academic/Nonprofit Terms; Industry Terms: Not Available to Industry
How to cite: L0-I40 Intein-PhiC31 GG1-GG4 was a gift from Jennifer Nemhauser (Addgene plasmid # 195906 ; http://n2t.net/addgene:195906 ; RRID:Addgene_195906)
